>Addgene plasmid #72691 | pSAM2_mCherry_Baf60c | addgene full sequence | sequence record 192426 | Addgene NGS Result
CAGCCGGTGCCCACCGCCCCCGCGCGGAGCCGCAGTGCCAAGAGGAGGAAGATGGCTGACAAAATCCTCC
CTCAAAGGATTCGGGAGCTGGTCCCCGAGTCCCAGGCTTACATGGACCTCTTGGCATTTGAGAGGAAACT
GGATCAAACCATCATGCGGAAGCGGGTGGACATCCAGGAGGCTCTGAAGAGGCCCATGAAGCAAAAGCGG
AAGCTGCGACTCTATATCTCCAACACTTTTAACCCTGCGAAGCCTGATGCTGAGGATTCCGACGGCAGCA
TTGCCTCCTGGGAGCTACGGGTGGAGGGGAAGCTCCTGGATGATCCCAGCAAACAGAAGCGGAAGTTCTC
TTCTTTCTTCAAGAGTTTGGTCATCGAGCTGGACAAAGATCTTTATGGCCCTGACAACCACCTCGTTGAG
TGGCATCGGACACCCACGACCCAGGAGACGGACGGCTTCCAGGTGAAACGGCCTGGGGACCTGAGTGTGC
GCTGCACGCTGCTCCTCATGCTGGACTACCAGCCTCCCCAGTTCAAACTGGATCCCCGCCTAGCCCGGCT
GCTGGGGCTGCACACACAGAGCCGCTCAGCCATTGTCCAGGCCCTGTGGCAGTATGTGAAGACCAACAGG
CTGCAGGACTCCCATGACAAGGAATACATCAATGGGGACAAGTATTTCCAGCAGATTTTTGATTGTCCCC
GGCTGAAGTTTTCTGAGATTCCCCAGCGCCTCACAGCCCTGCTATTGCCCCCTGACCCAATTGTCATCAA
CCATGTCATCAGCGTGGACCCTTCAGACCAGAAGAAGACGGCGTGCTATGACATTGACGTGGAGGTGGAG
GAGCCATTAAAGGGGCAGATGAGCAGCTTCCTCCTATCCACGGCCAACCAGCAGGAGATCAGTGCTCTGG
ACAGTAAGATCCATGAGACGATTGAGTCCATAAACCAGCTCAAGATCCAGAGGGACTTCATGCTAAGCTT
CTCCAGAGACCCCAAAGGCTATGTCCAAGACCTGCTCCGCTCCCAGAGCCGGGACCTCAAGGTGATGACA
GATGTAGCCGGCAACCCTGAAGAGGAGCGCCGGGCTGAGTTCTACCACCAGCCCTGGTCCCAGGAGGCCG
TCAGTCGCTACTTCTACTGCAAGATCCAGCAGCGCAGGCAGGAGCTGGAGCAGTCGCTGGTTGTGCGCAA
CACCTAGGAGCCCAAAAACAAGCAGAAGGGCGAATTCGACCCAGCTTTCTTGTACAAAGTGGTTGATGCG
GCCGCTTCGAGCAGACATGAGTCGACGTTATTTTCCACCATATTGCCGTCTTTTGGCAATGTGAGGGCCC
GGAAACCTGGCCCTGTCTTCTTGACGAGCATTCCTAGGGGTCTTTCCCCTCTCGCCAAAGGAATGCAAGG
TCTGTTGAATGTCGTGAAGGAAGCAGTTCCTCTGGAAGCTTCTTGAAGACAAACAACGTCTGTAGCGACC
CTTTGCAGGCAGCGGAACCCCCCACCTGGCGACAGGTGCCTCTGCGGCCAAAAGCCACGTGTATAAGATA
CACCTGCAAAGGCGGCACAACCCCAGTGCCACGTTGTGAGTTGGATAGTTGTGGAAAGAGTCAAATGGCT
CACCTCAAGCGTATTCAACAAGGGGCTGAAGGATGCCCAGAAGGTACCCCATTGTATGGGATCTGATCTG
GGGCCTCGGTGCACATGCTTTACATGTGTTTAGTCGAGGTTAAAAAACGTCTAGGCCCCCCGAACCACGG
GGACGTGGTTTTCCTTTGAAAAACACGATGATAATACCATGGTGAGCAAGGGCGAGGAGGATAACATGGC
CATCATCAAGGAGTTCATGCGCTTCAAGGTGCACATGGAGGGCTCCGTGAACGGCCACGAGTTCGAGATC
GAGGGCGAGGGCGAGGGCCGCCCCTACGAGGGCACCCAGACCGCCAAGCTGAAGGTGACCAAGGGTGGCC
CCCTGCCCTTCGCCTGGGACATCCTGTCCCCTCAGTTCATGTACGGCTCCAAGGCCTACGGGAAGCACCC
CGCCGACATCCCCGACTACTTGAAGCTGTCCTTCCCCGAGGGCTTCAAGTGGGAGCGCGTGATGAACTTC
GAGGACGGCGGCGTGGTGACCGTGACCCAGGACTCCTCCCTGCAGGACGGCGAGTTCATCTACAAGGTGA
AGCTGCGCGGCACCAACTTCCCCTCCGACGGCCCCGTAATGCAGAAGAAGACCATGGGCTGGGAGGCCTC
CTCCGAGCGGATGTACCCCGAGGACGGCGCCCTGAAGGGCGAGATCAAGCAGAGGCTGAAGCTGAAGGAC
GGCGGCCACTACGACGCTGAGGTCAAGACCACCTACAAGGCCAAGAAGCCCGTGCAGCTGCCCGGCGCCT
ACAACGTCAACATCAAGTTGGACATCACCTCCCACAACGAGGACTACACCATCGTGGAACAGTACGAACG
CGCCGAGGGCCGCCACTCCACCGGCGGCATGGACGAGCTGTACAAGTAAGTCGACCATAATTCGATATCA
AGCTTATCGATAATCAACCTCTGGATTACAAAATTTGTGAAAGATTGACTGGTATTCTTAACTATGTTGC
TCCTTTTACGCTATGTGGATACGCTGCTTTAATGCCTTTGTATCATGCTATTGCTTCCCGTATGGCTTTC
ATTTTCTCCTCCTTGTATAAATCCTGGTTGCTGTCTCTTTATGAGGAGTTGTGGCCCGTTGTCAGGCAAC
GTGGCGTGGTGTGCACTGTGTTTGCTGACGCAACCCCCACTGGTTGGGGCATTGCCACCACCTGTCAGCT
CCTTTCCGGGACTTTCGCTTTCCCCCTCCCTATTGCCACGGCGGAACTCATCGCCGCCTGCCTTGCCCGC
TGCTGGACAGGGGCTCGGCTGTTGGGCACTGACAATTCCGTGGTGTTGTCGGGGAAATCATCGTCCTTTC
CTTGGCTGCTCGCCTGTGTTGCCACCTGGATTCTGCGCGGGACGTCCTTCTGCTACGTCCCTTCGGCCCT
CAATCCAGCGGACCTTCCTTCCCGCGGCCTGCTGCCGGCTCTGCGGCCTCTTCCGCGTCTTCGCCTTCGC
CCTCAGACGAGTCGGATCTCCCTTTGGGCCGCCTCCCCGCATCGATACCGTCGACCTCGTCGAGACCTAG
AAAAACATGGAGCAATCACAAGTAGCAATACAGCAGCTACCAATGCTGATTGTGCCTGGCTAGAAGCACA
AGAGGAGGAGGAGGTGGGTTTTCCAGTCACACCTCAGGTACCTTTAAGACCAATGACTTACAAGGCAGCT
GTAGATCTTAGCCACTTTTTAAAAGAAAAGGGGGGACTGGAAGGGCTAATTCACTCCCAACGAAGACAAG
ATATCCTTGATCTGTGGATCTACCACACACAAGGCTACTTCCCTGATTGGCAGAACTACACACCAGGGCC
AGGGATCAGATATCCACTGACCTTTGGATGGTGCTACAAGCTAGTACCAGTTGAGCAAGAGAAGGTAGAA
GAAGCCAATGAAGGAGAGAACACCCGCTTGTTACACCCTGTGAGCCTGCATGGGATGGATGACCCGGAGA
GAGAAGTATTAGAGTGGAGGTTTGACAGCCGCCTAGCATTTCATCACATGGCCCGAGAGCTGCATCCGGA
CTGTACTGGGTCTCTCTGGTTAGACCAGATCTGAGCCTGGGAGCTCTCTGGCTAACTAGGGAACCCACTG
CTTAAGCCTCAATAAAGCTTGCCTTGAGTGCTTCAAGTAGTGTGTGCCCGTCTGTTGTGTGACTCTGGTA
ACTAGAGATCCCTCAGACCCTTTTAGTCAGTGTGGAAAATCTCTAGCAGGGCCCGTTTAAACCCGCTGAT
CAGCCTCGACTGTGCCTTCTAGTTGCCAGCCATCTGTTGTTTGCCCCTCCCCCGTGCCTTCCTTGACCCT
GGAAGGTGCCACTCCCACTGTCCTTTCCTAATAAAATGAGGAAATTGCATCGCATTGTCTGAGTAGGTGT
CATTCTATTCTGGGGGGTGGGGTGGGGCAGGACAGCAAGGGGGAGGATTGGGAAGACAATAGCAGGCATG
CTGGGGATGCGGTGGGCTCTATGGCTTCTGAGGCGGAAAGAACCAGCTGGGGCTCTAGGGGGTATCCCC
[124 nt withheld, positions 4130-4253]
C
[91 nt withheld, positions 4255-4345]
A
[49 nt withheld, positions 4347-4395]
CCTTTGACGTTGGAGTCCACGTTCTTT
[37 nt withheld, positions 4423-4459]
ACCCTATCTCGGTCTATTCTTTTGATTTATAAGGGATTTTGCCGATTTCGGCCTATTGGTTAAAAAATGA
GCTGATTTAACAAAAATTTAACGCGAATTAATTCTGTGGAATGTGTGTCAGTTAGGGTGTGGAAAGTCCC
CAGGCTCCCCAGCAGGCAGAAGTATGCAAAGCATGCATCTCAATTAGTCAGCAACCAGGTGTGGAAAGTC
CCCAGGCTCCCCAGCAGGCAGAAGTATGCAAAGCATGCATCTCAATTAGTCAGCAACCATAGTCCCGCCC
CTAACTCCGCCCATCCCGCCCCTAACTCCGCCCAGTTCCGCCCATTCTCCGCCCCATGGCTGACTAATTT
TTTTTATTTATGCAGAGGCCGAGGCCGCCTCTGCCTCTGAGCTATTCCAGAAGTAGTGAGGAGGCTTTTT
TGGAGGCCTAGGCTTTTGCAAAAAGCTCCCGGGAGCTTGTATATCCATTTTCGGATCTGATCAGCACGTG
TTGACAATTAATCATCGGCATAGTATATCGGCATAGTATAATACGACAAGGTGAGGAACTAAACCATGGC
CAAGTTGACCAGTGCCGTTCCGGTGCTCACCGCGCGCGACGTCGCCGGAGCGGTCGAGTTCTGGACCGAC
CGGCTCGGGTTCTCCCGGGACTTCGTGGAGGACGACTTCGCCGGTGTGGTCCGGGACGACGTGACCCTGT
TCATCAGCGCGGTCCAGGACCAGGTGGTGCCGGACAACACCCTGGCCTGGGTGTGGGTGCGCGGCCTGGA
CGAGCTGTACGCCGAGTGGTCGGAGGTCGTGTCCACGAACTTCCGGGACGCCTCCGGGCCGGCCATGACC
GAGATCGGCGAGCAGCCGTGGGGGCGGGAGTTCGCCCTGCGCGACCCGGCCGGCAACTGCGTGCACTTCG
TGGCCGAGGAGCAGGACTGACACGTGCTACGAGATTTCGATTCCACCGCCGCCTTCTATGAAAGGTTGGG
CTTCGGAATCGTTTTCCGGGACGCCGGCTGGATGATCCTCCAGCGCGGGGATCTCATGCTGGAGTTCTTC
GCCCACCCCAACTTGTTTATTGCAGCTTATAATGGTTACAAATAAAGCAATAGCATCACAAATTTCACAA
ATAAAGCATTTTTTTCACTGCATTCTAGTTGTGGTTTGTCCAAACTCATCAATGTATCTTATCATGTCTG
TATACCGTCGACCTCTAGCTAGAGCTTGGCGTAATCATGGTCATAGCTGTTTCCTGTGTGAAATTGTTAT
CCGCTCACAATTCCACACAACATACGAGCCGGAAGCATAAAGTGTAAAGCCTGGGGTGCCTAATGAGTGA
GCTAACTCACATTAATTGCGTTGCGCTCACTGCCCGCTTTCCAGTCGGGAAACCTGTCGTGCCAGCTGCA
TTAATGAATCGGCCAACGCGCGGGGAGAGGCGGTTTGCGTATTGGGCGCTCTTCCGCTTCCTCGCTCACT
GACTCGCTGCGCTCGGTCGTTCGGCTGCGGCGAGCGGTATCAGCTCACTCAAAGGCGGTAATACGGTTAT
CCACAGAATCAGGGGATAACGCAGGAAAGAACATGTGAGCAAAAGGCCAGCAAAAGGCCAGGAACCGTAA
AAAGGCCGCGTTGCTGGCGTTTTTCCATAGGCTCCGCCCCCCTGACGAGCATCACAAAAATCGACGCTCA
AGTCAGAGGTGGCGAAACCCGACAGGACTATAAAGATACCAGGCGTTTCCCCCTGGAAGCTCCCTCGTGC
GCTCTCCTGTTCCGACCCTGCCGCTTACCGGATACCTGTCCGCCTTTCTCCCTTCGGGAAGCGTGGCGCT
TTCTCATAGCTCACGCTGTAGGTATCTCAGTTCGGTGTAGGTCGTTCGCTCCAAGCTGGGCTGTGTGCAC
GAACCCCCCGTTCAGCCCGACCGCTGCGCCTTATCCGGTAACTATCGTCTTGAGTCCAACCCGGTAAGAC
ACGACTTATCGCCACTGGCAGCAGCCACTGGTAACAGGATTAGCAGAGCGAGGTATGTAGGCGGTGCTAC
AGAGTTCTTGAAGTGGTGGCCTAACTACGGCTACACTAGAAGAACAGTATTTGGTATCTGCGCTCTGCTG
AAGCCAGTTACCTTCGGAAAAAGAGTTGGTAGCTCTTGATCCGGCAAACAAACCACCGCTGGTAGCGGTG
GTTTTTTTGTTTGCAAGCAGCAGATTACGCGCAGAAAAAAAGGATCTCAAGAAGATCCTTTGATCTTTTC
TACGGGGTCTGACGCTCAGTGGAACGAAAACTCACGTTAAGGGATTTTGGTCATGAGATTATCAAAAAGG
ATCTTCACCTAGATCCTTTTAAATTAAAAATGAAGTTTTAAATCAATCTAAAGTATATATGAGTAAACTT
GGTCTGACAGTTACCAATGCTTAATCAGTGAGGCACCTATCTCAGCGATCTGTCTATTTCGTTCATCCAT
AGTTGCCTGACTCCCCGTCGTGTAGATAACTACGATACGGGAGGGCTTACCATCTGGCCCCAGTGCTGCA
ATGATACCGCGAGACCCACGCTCACCGGCTCCAGATTTATCAGCAATAAACCAGCCAGCCGGAAGGGCCG
AGCGCAGAAGTGGTCCTGCAACTTTATCCGCCTCCATCCAGTCTATTAATTGTTGCCGGGAAGCTAGAGT
AAGTAGTTCGCCAGTTAATAGTTTGCGCAACGTTGTTGCCATTGCTACAGGCATCGTGGTGTCACGCTCG
TCGTTTGGTATGGCTTCATTCAGCTCCGGTTCCCAACGATCAAGGCGAGTTACATGATCCCCCATGTTGT
GCAAAAAAGCGGTTAGCTCCTTCGGTCCTCCGATCGTTGTCAGAAGTAAGTTGGCCGCAGTGTTATCACT
CATGGTTATGGCAGCACTGCATAATTCTCTTACTGTCATGCCATCCGTAAGATGCTTTTCTGTGACTGGT
GAGTACTCAACCAAGTCATTCTGAGAATAGTGTATGCGGCGACCGAGTTGCTCTTGCCCGGCGTCAATAC
GGGATAATACCGCGCCACATAGCAGAACTTTAAAAGTGCTCATCATTGGAAAACGTTCTTCGGGGCGAAA
ACTCTCAAGGATCTTACCGCTGTTGAGATCCAGTTCGATGTAACCCACTCGTGCACCCAACTGATCTTCA
GCATCTTTTACTTTCACCAGCGTTTCTGGGTGAGCAAAAACAGGAAGGCAAAATGCCGCAAAAAAGGGAA
TAAGGGCGACACGGAAATGTTGAATACTCATACTCTTCCTTTTTCAATATTATTGAAGCATTTATCAGGG
TTATTGTCTCATGAGCGGATACATATTTGAATGTATTTAGAAAAATAAACAAATAGGGGTTCCGCGCACA
TTTCCCCGAAAAGTGCCACCTGACGTCGACGGATCGGGAGATCTCCCGATCCCCTATGGTGCACTCTCAG
TACAATCTGCTCTGATGCCGCATAGTTAAGCCAGTATCTGCTCCCTGCTTGTGTGTTGGAGGTCGCTGAG
TAGTGCGCGAGCAAAATTTAAGCTACAACAAGGCAAGGCTTGACCGACAATTGCATGAAGAATCTGCTTA
GGGTTAGGCGTTTTGCGCTGCTTCGCGATGTACGGGCCAGATATACGCGTTGACATTGATTATTGACTAG
TTATTAATAGTAATCAATTACGGGGTCATTAGTTCATAGCCCATATATGGAGTTCCGCGTTACATAACTT
ACGGTAAATGGCCCGCCTGGCTGACCGCCCAACGACCCCCGCCCATTGACGTCAATAATGACGTATGTTC
CCATAGTAACGCCAATAGGGACTTTCCATTGACGTCAATGGGTGGAGTATTTACGGTAAACTGCCCACTT
GGCAGTACATCAAGTGTATCATATGCCAAGTACGCCCCCTATTGACGTCAATGACGGTAAATGGCCCGCC
TGGCATTATGCCCAGTACATGACCTTATGGGACTTTCCTACTTGGCAGTACATCTACGTATTAGTCATCG
CTATTACCATGGTGATGCGGTTTTGGCAGTACATCAATGGGCGTGGATAGCGGTTTGACTCACGGGGATT
TCCAAGTCTCCACCCCATTGACGTCAATGGGAGTTTGTTTTGGCACCAAAATCAACGGGACTTTCCAAAA
TGTCGTAACAACTCCGCCCCATTGACGCAAATGGGCGGTAGGCGTGTACGGTGGGAGGTCTATATAAGCA
GCGCGTTTTGCCTGTACTGGGTCTCTCTGGTTAGACCAGATCTGAGCCTGGGAGCTCTCTGGCTAACTAG
GGAACCCACTGCTTAAGCCTCAATAAAGCTTGCCTTGAGTGCTTCAAGTAGTGTGTGCCCGTCTGTTGTG
TGACTCTGGTAACTAGAGATCCCTCAGACCCTTTTAGTCAGTGTGGAAAATCTCTAGCAGTGGCGCCCGA
ACAGGGACTTGAAAGCGAAAGGGAAACCAGAGGAGCTCTCTCGACGCAGGACTCGGCTTGCTGAAGCGCG
CACGGCAAGAGGCGAGGGGCGGCGACTGGTGAGTACGCCAAAAATTTTGACTAGCGGAGGCTAGAAGGAG
AGAGATGGGTGCGAGAGCGTCAGTATTAAGCGGGGGAGAATTAGATCGCGATGGGAAAAAATTCGGTTAA
GGCCAGGGGGAAAGAAAAAATATAAATTAAAACATATAGTATGGGCAAGCAGGGAGCTAGAACGATTCGC
AGTTAATCCTGGCCTGTTAGAAACATCAGAAGGCTGTAGACAAATACTGGGACAGCTACAACCATCCCTT
CAGACAGGATCAGAAGAACTTAGATCATTATATAATACAGTAGCAACCCTCTATTGTGTGCATCAAAGGA
TAGAGATAAAAGACACCAAGGAAGCTTTAGACAAGATAGAGGAAGAGCAAAACAAAAGTAAGACCACCGC
ACAGCAAGCGGCCGGCCGCTGATCTTCAGACCTGGAGGAGGAGATATGAGGGACAATTGGAGAAGTGAAT
TATATAAATATAAAGTAGTAAAAATTGAACCATTAGGAGTAGCACCCACCAAGGCAAAGAGAAGAGTGGT
GCAGAGAGAAAAAAGAGCAGTGGGAATAGGAGCTTTGTTCCTTGGGTTCTTGGGAGCAGCAGGAAGCACT
ATGGGCGCAGCGTCAATGACGCTGACGGTACAGGCCAGACAATTATTGTCTGGTATAGTGCAGCAGCAGA
ACAATTTGCTGAGGGCTATTGAGGCGCAACAGCATCTGTTGCAACTCACAGTCTGGGGCATCAAGCAGCT
CCAGGCAAGAATCCTGGCTGTGGAAAGATACCTAAAGGATCAACAGCTCCTGGGGATTTGGGGTTGCTCT
GGAAAACTCATTTGCACCACTGCTGTGCCTTGGAATGCTAGTTGGAGTAATAAATCTCTGGAACAGATTT
GGAATCACACGACCTGGATGGAGTGGGACAGAGAAATTAACAATTACACAAGCTTAATACACTCCTTAAT
TGAAGAATCGCAAAACCAGCAAGAAAAGAATGAACAAGAATTATTGGAATTAGATAAATGGGCAAGTTTG
TGGAATTGGTTTAACATAACAAATTGGCTGTGGTATATAAAATTATTCATAATGATAGTAGGAGGCTTGG
TAGGTTTAAGAATAGTTTTTGCTGTACTTTCTATAGTGAATAGAGTTAGGCAGGGATATTCACCATTATC
GTTTCAGACCCACCTCCCAACCCCGAGGGGACCCGACAGGCCCGAAGGAATAGAAGAAGAAGGTGGAGAG
AGAGACAGAGACAGATCCATTCGATTAGTGAACGGATCGGCACTGCGTGCGCCAATTCTGCAGACAAATG
GCAGTATTCATCCACAATTTTAAAAGAAAAGGGGGGATTGGGGGGTACAGTGCAGGGGAAAGAATAGTAG
ACATAATAGCAACAGACATACAAACTAAAGAATTACAAAAACAAATTACAAAAATTCAAAATTTTCGGGT
TTATTACAGGGACAGCAGAGATCCAGTTTGGTTACGCGTCCCCGAAAAGTGCCACCTGACGTCTCCCTAT
CAGTGATAGAGAAGTCGACACGTCTCGAGCTCCCTATCAGTGATAGAGAAGGTACGTCTAGAACGTCTCC
CTATCAGTGATAGAGAAGTCGACACGTCTCGAGCTCCCTATCAGTGATAGAGAAGGTACGTCTAGAACGT
CTCCCTATCAGTGATAGAGAAGTCGACACGTCTCGAGCTCCCTATCAGTGATAGAGAAGGTACGTCTAGA
ACGTCTCCCTATCAGTGATAGAGAAGTCGACACGTCTCGAGCTCCCTATCAGTGATAGAGAAGGTACCCC
CTATATAAGCAGAGCTCGTTTAGTGAACCGTCAGATCGCCTGGAGACGCCATCCACGCTGTTTTGACCTC
CATAGAAGACACCGGGACCGATCCAGCCTGCTAGCATCAACAAGTTTGTACAAAAAAGCAGGCTCCGAAT
TCGCCCTTACCATGACTCCAGGTCTTCAGCACCCACCCACCGTGGTACAGCGCCCCGGGATGCCGTCTGG
AGCCCGGATGCCCCACCAGGGGGCGCCCATGGGCCCCCCGGGCTCCCCGTACATGGGCAGCCCCGCCGTG
CGACCCGGCCTGGCCCCCGCGGGCATGGAGCCCGCCCGCAAGCGAGCAGCGCCCCCGCCCGGGCAGAGCC
AGGCACAGAGCCAGGGC
Features (pLannotate 1.2.2; 42 found; start..end, strand, type, name):
   1229..1253    -  protein_bind   attB2: mutant version of attB; recombination site for the Gateway® BP reaction BP Clonase™
   1323..1784    +  misc_feature   IRES: internal ribosome entry site (IRES) of the encephalomyocarditis virus (EMCV)
   1789..2498    +  CDS            mCherry (fragment): monomeric derivative of DsRed fluorescent protein (Shaner et al., 2004) mammalian codon-optimized
   2509..2532    +  misc_feature   MCS (fragment): pBluescript multiple cloning site
   2532..3120    +  misc_feature   WPRE: woodchuck hepatitis virus posttranscriptional regulatory element
   3057..3641    +  CDS            nef (fragment): NEF_HV1H2 - Experimental evidence at protein level: Swiss-Prot protein existence level 1. Extracellular Nef protein targets CD4(+) T-lymphocytes for apoptosis by interacting with CXCR4 surface receptors. From Human immunodeficiency virus type 1 group M subtype B (isolate HXB2) (HIV-1).
   3648..3828    +  LTR            5' LTR (truncated): truncated 5' long terminal repeat (LTR) from HIV-1
   3860..4084    +  polyA_signal   bGH poly(A) signal: bovine growth hormone polyadenylation signal
   4088..4109    +  promoter       SV40 promoter (fragment): SV40 enhancer and early promoter
   4130..4558    +  rep_origin     f1 ori (sequence partly withheld): f1 bacteriophage origin of replication; arrow indicates direction of (+) strand synthesis
   4572..4901    +  promoter       SV40 promoter: SV40 enhancer and early promoter
   4949..4996    +  promoter       EM7 promoter: synthetic bacterial promoter&nbsp
   5015..5389    +  CDS            BleoR: antibiotic-binding protein; Sh ble from Streptoalloteichus hindustanus; confers resistance to bleomycin, phleomycin, and Zeocin™
   5399..5524    +  CDS            ble (fragment): BLE_KLEPN - Experimental evidence at protein level: Swiss-Prot protein existence level 1. Binding protein with a strong affinity to the bleomycin family of antibiotics. Binds to CL990; an antimitotic-antibiotic compound. From Klebsiella pneumoniae.
   5519..5640    +  polyA_signal   SV40 poly(A) signal: SV40 polyadenylation signal
   5711..5733    -  protein_bind   lac operator (fragment): The lac repressor binds to the lac operator to inhibit transcription in E. coli. This inhibition can be relieved by adding lactose or isopropyl-β-D-thiogalactopyranoside (IPTG). lac repressor encoded by lacI
   5737..5767    -  promoter       lac promoter: promoter for the E. coli lac operon
   5782..5803    -  protein_bind   CAP binding site: CAP binding activates transcription in the presence of cAMP. E. coli catabolite activator protein
   5816..5908    -  CDS            lacI (fragment): lac repressor; lacI; The lac repressor binds to the lac operator to inhibit transcription in E. coli. This inhibition can be relieved by adding lactose or isopropyl-β-D-thiogalactopyranoside (IPTG).
   6091..6679    -  rep_origin     ori: high-copy-number ColE1/pMB1/pBR322/pUC origin of replication
   6850..7710    -  CDS            AmpR: β-lactamase; bla; confers resistance to ampicillin, carbenicillin, and related antibiotics
   7711..7815    -  promoter       AmpR promoter: bla
   7874..7926    -  misc_feature   bom (fragment): basis of mobility region from pBR322
   8081..8460    +  enhancer       CMV enhancer: human cytomegalovirus immediate early enhancer
   8461..8660    +  promoter       CMV promoter: human cytomegalovirus (CMV) immediate early promoter
   8678..8858    +  LTR            5' LTR (truncated): truncated 5' long terminal repeat (LTR) from HIV-1
   8905..9030    +  misc_feature   HIV-1 Ψ: packaging signal of human immunodeficiency virus type 1
   9014..9352    +  CDS            HIV-1 gag (fragment): gag protein from human immunodeficiency virus 1; gag
   9527..9760    +  misc_feature   RRE: The Rev response element (RRE) of HIV-1 allows for Rev-dependent mRNA export from the nucleus to the cytoplasm.
  10137..10237   +  CDS            Rev (fragment): human immunodeficiency virus 1 (HIV-1) Rev protein; rev; enhances nuclear export of unspliced and incompletely spliced viral mRNAs
  10287..10404   +  misc_feature   cPPT/CTS: central polypurine tract and central termination sequence of HIV-1
  10472..10492   +  promoter       tight TRE promoter (fragment): Tet-responsive promoter PTight, consisting of seven tet operator sequences followed by the minimal CMV promoter
  10509..10529   +  promoter       tight TRE promoter (fragment): Tet-responsive promoter PTight, consisting of seven tet operator sequences followed by the minimal CMV promoter
  10546..10566   +  promoter       tight TRE promoter (fragment): Tet-responsive promoter PTight, consisting of seven tet operator sequences followed by the minimal CMV promoter
  10583..10603   +  promoter       tight TRE promoter (fragment): Tet-responsive promoter PTight, consisting of seven tet operator sequences followed by the minimal CMV promoter
  10620..10640   +  promoter       tight TRE promoter (fragment): Tet-responsive promoter PTight, consisting of seven tet operator sequences followed by the minimal CMV promoter
  10657..10677   +  promoter       tight TRE promoter (fragment): Tet-responsive promoter PTight, consisting of seven tet operator sequences followed by the minimal CMV promoter
  10694..10714   +  promoter       tight TRE promoter (fragment): Tet-responsive promoter PTight, consisting of seven tet operator sequences followed by the minimal CMV promoter
  10731..10751   +  promoter       tight TRE promoter (fragment): Tet-responsive promoter PTight, consisting of seven tet operator sequences followed by the minimal CMV promoter
  10759..10804   +  promoter       TRE3GV promoter (fragment): 3rd-generation Tet-responsive promoter that can be activated by binding of Tet-On® 3G, optimized for retroviral and lentiviral vectors
  10869..10893   +  protein_bind   attB1: mutant version of attB; recombination site for the Gateway® BP reaction BP Clonase™
  10950..1194    +  CDS            SMARCD3 (fragment) (across the origin): SMRD3_HUMAN - Also known as BAF60C. Experimental evidence at protein level: Swiss-Prot protein existence level 1. Involved in transcriptional activation and repression of select genes by chromatin remodeling (alteration of DNA-nucleosome topology). Component of SWI/SNF chromatin remodeling complexes that carry out key enzymatic activities, changing chromatin structure by altering DNA-histone contacts within a nucleosome in an ATP-dependent manner. Stimulates nuclear receptor mediated transcription. Belongs to the neural progenitors-specific chromatin remodeling complex (npBAF complex) and the
