[The description below was written by a language model from this plasmid's Addgene catalogue record and pLannotate feature annotations shown in this document.]
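Description:
pSAM2_mCherry_Baf60c is an HIV-1-based lentiviral transfer plasmid for doxycycline-regulated expression of human BAF60C (SMARCD3), a subunit of SWI/SNF (BAF) chromatin remodelling complexes, in mammalian cells. It was built by Gateway recombination into the pSAM2_GW_mCherry backbone, and the coding sequence sits between attB1 and attB2 sites. The catalogue's insert-name field reads "Brg 1", but the plasmid name, stated purpose, Entrez gene entry and annotated CDS all point to SMARCD3/BAF60C. The recorded backbone size without insert is also slightly larger than the full sequenced record, a discrepancy the record does not explain. In bacteria the plasmid replicates from a high-copy ColE1/pUC-type origin with ampicillin selection. An f1 origin is also present.

The viral genome is transcribed in packaging cells from a CMV enhancer/promoter fused to a truncated 5' LTR. It then carries the Ψ packaging signal with a gag fragment, the RRE for Rev-dependent nuclear export, and the cPPT/CTS. The internal expression cassette is driven by a Tet-responsive promoter, consisting of an array of tet operator repeats with a minimal promoter. Expression therefore requires a tetracycline-controlled transactivator, which is not annotated on this plasmid and would presumably be supplied separately. The promoter drives a bicistronic transcript of BAF60C, an EMCV IRES and mCherry, so red fluorescence reports induced cells. A WPRE enhances transcript expression, and a truncated 3' LTR and bGH polyadenylation signal follow. Outside the LTRs, an SV40/EM7-driven BleoR cassette confers Zeocin resistance. The associated publication concerns reprogramming of fibroblasts into induced cardiac progenitor cells by defined factors, consistent with use of this vector as one inducible factor.
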