Addgene plasmid #72691: pSAM2_mCherry_Baf60c
Purpose: Doxycyline regulated expression of Baf60c in mammalian cells
Depositing lab: Timothy Kamp. Depositing organization: University of Wisconsin, Madison. Publication: Lineage Reprogramming of Fibroblasts into Proliferative Induced Cardiac Progenitor Cells by Defined Factors. Lalit PA, Salick MR, Nelson DO, Squirrell JM, Shafer CM, Patel NG, Saeed I, Schmuck EG, Markandeya YS, Wong R, Lea MR, Eliceiri KW, Hacker TA, Crone WC, Kyba M, Garry DJ, Stewart R, Thomson JA, Downs KM, Lyons GE, Kamp TJ. Cell Stem Cell. 2016 Mar 3;18(3):354-67. doi: 10.1016/j.stem.2015.12.001. Epub 2016 Feb 11. PubMed 26877223.
Backbone
  Vector backbone: pSAM2_GW_mCherry
  Backbone size w/o insert (bp): 11391
  Vector type: Mammalian Expression, Lentiviral
Growth in bacteria
  Bacterial resistance: Ampicillin, 100 μg/mL
  Growth temperature: 37°C
  Growth strain: NEB Stable
  Copy number: High Copy
Gene/Insert
  Gene/Insert name: Brg 1
  Species: H. sapiens (human)
  Entrez Gene: SMARCD3 (a.k.a. BAF60C, CRACD3, Rsc6p)
  Promoter: CMV-Doxycycline
  Cloning method: Gateway Cloning
  Sequencing primers: 5′ pSAM 2 SEQ F - 5' GCTCGTTTAGTGAACCGTCAG 3'; 3′ pSAM2 SEQ R - 5' GAGGAACTGCTTCCTTCACG 3'
Terms and licenses: Academic/Nonprofit Terms; Industry Terms: Not Available to Industry
How to cite: pSAM2_mCherry_Baf60c was a gift from Timothy Kamp (Addgene plasmid # 72691 ; http://n2t.net/addgene:72691 ; RRID:Addgene_72691)
