>Addgene plasmid #72691 | pSAM2_mCherry_Baf60c | depositor partial sequence | sequence record 145776 | Baf60c
ATGACTCCAGGTCTTCAGCACCCACCCACCGTGGTACAGCGCCCCGGGATGCCGTCTGGAGCCCGGATGC
CCCACCAGGGGGCGCCCATGGGCCCCCCGGGCTCCCCGTACATGGGCAGCCCCGCCGTGCGACCCGGCCT
GGCCCCCGCGGGCATGGAGCCCGCCCGCAAGCGAGCAGCGCCCCCGCCCGGGCAGAGCCAGGCACAGAGC
CAGGGCCAGCCGGTGCCCACCGCCCCCGCGCGGAGCCGCAGTGCCAAGAGGAGGAAGATGGCTGACAAAA
TCCTCCCTCAAAGGATTCGGGAGCTGGTCCCCGAGTCCCAGGCTTACATGGACCTCTTGGCATTTGAGAG
GAAACTGGATCAAACCATCATGCGGAAGCGGGTGGACATCCAGGAGGCTCTGAAGAGGCCCATGAAGCAA
AAGCGGAAGCTGCGACTCTATATCTCCAACACTTTTAACCCTGCGAAGCCTGATGCTGAGGATTCCGACG
GCAGCATTGCCTCCTGGGAGCTACGGGTGGAGGGGAAGCTCCTGGATGATCCCAGCAAACAGAAGCGGAA
GTTCTCTTCTTTCTTCAAGAGTTTGGTCATCGAGCTGGACAAAGATCTTTATGGCCCTGACAACCACCTC
GTTGAGTGGCATCGGACACCCACGACCCAGGAGACGGACGGCTTCCAGGTGAAACGGCCTGGGGACCTGA
GTGTGCGCTGCACGCTGCTCCTCATGCTGGACTACCAGCCTCCCCAGTTCAAACTGGATCCCCGCCTAGC
CCGGCTGCTGGGGCTGCACACACAGAGCCGCTCAGCCATTGTCCAGGCCCTGTGGCAGTATGTGAAGACC
AACAGGCTGCAGGACTCCCATGACAAGGAATACATCAATGGGGACAAGTATTTCCAGCAGATTTTTGATT
GTCCCCGGCTGAAGTTTTCTGAGATTCCCCAGCGCCTCACAGCCCTGCTATTGCCCCCTGACCCAATTGT
CATCAACCATGTCATCAGCGTGGACCCTTCAGACCAGAAGAAGACGGCGTGCTATGACATTGACGTGGAG
GTGGAGGAGCCATTAAAGGGGCAGATGAGCAGCTTCCTCCTATCCACGGCCAACCAGCAGGAGATCAGTG
CTCTGGACAGTAAGATCCATGAGACGATTGAGTCCATAAACCAGCTCAAGATCCAGAGGGACTTCATGCT
AAGCTTCTCCAGAGACCCCAAAGGCTATGTCCAAGACCTGCTCCGCTCCCAGAGCCGGGACCTCAAGGTG
ATGACAGATGTAGCCGGCAACCCTGAAGAGGAGCGCCGGGCTGAGTTCTACCACCAGCCCTGGTCCCAGG
AGGCCGTCAGTCGCTACTTCTACTGCAAGATCCAGCAGCGCAGGCAGGAGCTGGAGCAGTCGCTGGTTGT
GCGCAACACCTAG
